Addgene plasmid #221869: pEGFP-C1_N-NLS_POLH_ΔGG ubiquitin
Purpose: Expresses GFP-tagged WT POLH fused to ΔGG ubiquitin in mammalian cells
Depositing lab: Roger Woodgate. Depositing organization: National Institute of Child Health and Human Development (NICHD). Publication: Human DNA polymerase eta is regulated by mutually exclusive mono-ubiquitination and mono-NEDDylation. Moreno NC, Korchak EJ, Latancia MT, D'Orlando DA, Adegbenro T, Barnes RP, Bezsonova I, Woodgate R, Ashton NW. Nucleic Acids Res. 2026 Feb 5;54(4):gkag098. doi: 10.1093/nar/gkag098. PubMed 41693564.
Backbone
  Vector backbone: pEGFP-C1_N-NLS
  Total vector size (bp): 7083
  Vector type: Mammalian Expression
Growth in bacteria
  Bacterial resistance: Kanamycin, 50 μg/mL
  Growth temperature: 37°C
  Growth strain: DH5alpha
  Copy number: High Copy
Gene/Insert
  Gene/Insert name: POLH (alt name: DNA polymerase eta)
  Species: H. sapiens (human)
  Entrez Gene: POLH (a.k.a. RAD30, RAD30A, XP-V, XPV)
  Promoter: CMV
  Tag / fusion protein: NLS-EGFP (N terminal on backbone); ΔGG ubiquitin (C terminal on insert)
  Cloning method: Restriction Enzyme; 5′ cloning site XhoI (not destroyed); 3′ cloning site BamHI (not destroyed)
  Sequencing primers: 5′ CATGGTCCTGCTGGAGTTCGTG
Terms and licenses: Academic/Nonprofit Terms; Industry Terms: Not Available to Industry
Depositor comments: This plasmid is a variant of pEGFP-C1_N-NLS_WT POLH (Addgene #221868) with ΔGG ubiquitin fused to the C-terminus of POLH. Please visit https://doi.org/10.1101/2024.10.12.618026 for bioRxiv preprint.
How to cite: pEGFP-C1_N-NLS_POLH_ΔGG ubiquitin was a gift from Roger Woodgate (Addgene plasmid # 221869 ; http://n2t.net/addgene:221869 ; RRID:Addgene_221869)
