[The description below was written by a language model from this plasmid's Addgene catalogue record and pLannotate feature annotations shown in this document.]
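Description:
pEGFP-C1_N-NLS_POLH_ΔGG ubiquitin is a 7,083 bp mammalian expression plasmid built on a pEGFP-C1 derivative that carries a nuclear localisation signal upstream of EGFP. It replicates in E. coli at high copy from a ColE1/pUC-type origin and also carries an f1 phage origin. Selection relies on a single Tn5 NeoR/KanR (aminoglycoside phosphotransferase) gene placed behind tandem bacterial (bla) and SV40 early promoters and followed by the HSV TK polyadenylation signal. The same cassette therefore gives kanamycin resistance in bacteria and can confer G418 resistance in mammalian cells.

The payload is one long fusion open reading frame driven by the human CMV immediate-early enhancer and promoter and terminated by the SV40 poly(A) signal. According to the record, it encodes NLS-EGFP at the N terminus, then human POLH (DNA polymerase eta, the translesion synthesis polymerase also known as RAD30A/XPV) cloned between XhoI and BamHI sites, and finally ubiquitin lacking its C-terminal di-glycine. The NLS is not annotated separately in the feature table. The ubiquitin segment is matched there to a non-human ubiquitin entry, which probably reflects how highly conserved ubiquitin is. Several small fragment hits (large T antigen, ble, bGH poly(A)) appear to be backbone remnants or annotation artefacts rather than functional elements.

Removing the terminal glycines prevents the ubiquitin moiety from being conjugated to other proteins, so the in-frame fusion generally serves as a stable mimic of mono-ubiquitinated polymerase eta. The plasmid is a variant of a companion wild-type POLH construct from the same series. It was deposited with a study of how mono-ubiquitination and mono-NEDDylation regulate polymerase eta, and the GFP tag allows the fusion protein to be followed in mammalian cells.
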