Features (pLannotate 1.2.2; 16 found; start..end, strand, type, name):
     61..364     +  enhancer       CMV enhancer: human cytomegalovirus immediate early enhancer
    365..568     +  promoter       CMV promoter: human cytomegalovirus (CMV) immediate early promoter
    646..1359    +  CDS            EGFP: EGFP is a basic (constitutively fluorescent) green fluorescent protein published in 1996, derived from Aequorea victoria. It is reported to be a rapidly-maturing weak dimer with moderate acid sensitivity.
   1360..1378    +  misc_feature   MCS (fragment): multiple cloning site
   1381..3516    +  CDS            POLH (sequence partly withheld): POLH_HUMAN - Also known as RAD30, RAD30A, XPV. Experimental evidence at protein level: Swiss-Prot protein existence level 1. DNA polymerase specifically involved in the DNA repair by translesion synthesis (TLS) (PubMed:10385124, PubMed:11743006, PubMed:24449906, PubMed:24553286, PubMed:16357261). Due to low processivity on both damaged and normal DNA, cooperates with the heterotetrameric (REV3L, REV7, POLD2 and POLD3) POLZ complex for complete bypass of DNA lesions. Inserts one or 2 nucleotide(s) opposite the lesion, the primer is further extended by the tetrameric POLZ complex. In the case of
   3550..3738    +  CDS            UBIQ_LUMTE: Experimental evidence at protein level: Swiss-Prot protein existence level 1. Ubiquitin exists either covalently attached to another protein, or free (unanchored). When covalently bound, it is conjugated to target proteins via an isopeptide bond either as a monomer (monoubiquitin), a polymer linked via different Lys residues of the ubiquitin (polyubiquitin chains) or a linear polymer linked via the initiator Met of the ubiquitin (linear polyubiquitin chains). Polyubiquitin chains, when attached to a target protein, have different functions depending on the Lys residue of the ubiquitin that is
   3764..3848    +  CDS            large T antigen (fragment): large T antigen from SV40 (simian virus 40)
   3871..3992    +  polyA_signal   SV40 poly(A) signal: SV40 polyadenylation signal
   4026..4454    -  rep_origin     f1 ori (sequence partly withheld): f1 bacteriophage origin of replication; arrow indicates direction of (+) strand synthesis
   4481..4585    +  promoter       AmpR promoter: bla
   4587..4944    +  promoter       SV40 promoter: SV40 enhancer and early promoter
   4979..5773    +  CDS            NeoR/KanR: aminoglycoside phosphotransferase from Tn5; aph(3')-II (or nptII); confers resistance to neomycin, kanamycin, and G418 (Geneticin®)
   5794..5946    +  CDS            ble (fragment): BLE_KLEPN - Experimental evidence at protein level: Swiss-Prot protein existence level 1. Binding protein with a strong affinity to the bleomycin family of antibiotics. Binds to CL990; an antimitotic-antibiotic compound. From Klebsiella pneumoniae.
   6005..6052    +  polyA_signal   HSV TK poly(A) signal: herpes simplex virus thymidine kinase polyadenylation signal (Cole and Stacy, 1985)
   6143..6159    -  polyA_signal   bGH poly(A) signal (fragment): bovine growth hormone polyadenylation signal
   6381..6969    +  rep_origin     ori: high-copy-number ColE1/pMB1/pBR322/pUC origin of replication
>Addgene plasmid #221869 | pEGFP-C1_N-NLS_POLH_ΔGG ubiquitin | addgene full sequence | sequence record 438369 | Addgene NGS Result
TAGTTATTAATAGTAATCAATTACGGGGTCATTAGTTCATAGCCCATATATGGAGTTCCGCGTTACATAA
CTTACGGTAAATGGCCCGCCTGGCTGACCGCCCAACGACCCCCGCCCATTGACGTCAATAATGACGTATG
TTCCCATAGTAACGCCAATAGGGACTTTCCATTGACGTCAATGGGTGGAGTATTTACGGTAAACTGCCCA
CTTGGCAGTACATCAAGTGTATCATATGCCAAGTACGCCCCCTATTGACGTCAATGACGGTAAATGGCCC
GCCTGGCATTATGCCCAGTACATGACCTTATGGGACTTTCCTACTTGGCAGTACATCTACGTATTAGTCA
TCGCTATTACCATGGTGATGCGGTTTTGGCAGTACATCAATGGGCGTGGATAGCGGTTTGACTCACGGGG
ATTTCCAAGTCTCCACCCCATTGACGTCAATGGGAGTTTGTTTTGGCACCAAAATCAACGGGACTTTCCA
AAATGTCGTAACAACTCCGCCCCATTGACGCAAATGGGCGGTAGGCGTGTACGGTGGGAGGTCTATATAA
GCAGAGCTGGTTTAGTGAACCGTCAGATCCGCTAGCGCTACCGGTCGCCACCATGCCAAAGAAGAAGCGA
AAGGTAGCAGATCCAGTGAGCAAGGGCGAGGAGCTGTTCACCGGGGTGGTGCCCATCCTGGTCGAGCTGG
ACGGCGACGTAAACGGCCACAAGTTCAGCGTGTCCGGCGAGGGCGAGGGCGATGCCACCTACGGCAAGCT
GACCCTGAAGTTCATCTGCACCACCGGCAAGCTGCCCGTGCCCTGGCCCACCCTCGTGACCACCCTGACC
TACGGCGTGCAGTGCTTCAGCCGCTACCCCGACCACATGAAGCAGCACGACTTCTTCAAGTCCGCCATGC
CCGAAGGCTACGTCCAGGAGCGCACCATCTTCTTCAAGGACGACGGCAACTACAAGACCCGCGCCGAGGT
GAAGTTCGAGGGCGACACCCTGGTGAACCGCATCGAGCTGAAGGGCATCGACTTCAAGGAGGACGGCAAC
ATCCTGGGGCACAAGCTGGAGTACAACTACAACAGCCACAACGTCTATATCATGGCCGACAAGCAGAAGA
ACGGCATCAAGGTGAACTTCAAGATCCGCCACAACATCGAGGACGGCAGCGTGCAGCTCGCCGACCACTA
CCAGCAGAACACCCCCATCGGCGACGGCCCCGTGCTGCTGCCCGACAACCACTACCTGAGCACCCAGTCC
GCCCTGAGCAAAGACCCCAACGAGAAGCGCGATCACATGGTCCTGCTGGAGTTCGTGACCGCCGCCGGGA
TCACTCTCGGCATGGACGAGCTGTACAAGTCCGGACTCAGATCTCGAGTGGCTACTGGACAGGATCGAGT
GGTTGCTCTCGTGGACATGGACTGTTTTTTTGTTCAAGTGGAGCAGCGGCAAAATCCTCATTTGAGGAAT
AAACCTTGTGCAGTTGTACAGTACAAATCATGGAAGGGTGGTGGAATAATTGCAGTGAGTTATGAAGCTC
GTGCATTTGGAGTCACTAGAAGTATGTGGGCAGATGATGCTAAGAAGTTATGTCCAGATCTTCTACTGGC
ACAAGTTCGTGAGTCCCGTGGGAAAGCTAACCTCACCAAGTACCGGGAAGCCAGTGTTGAAGTGATGGAG
ATAATGTCTCGTTTTGCTGTGATTGAACGTGCCAGCATTGATGAGGCTTACGTAGATCTGACCAGTGCTG
TACAAGAGAGACTACAAAAGCTACAAGGTCAGCCTATCTCGGCAGACTTGTTGCCAAGCACTTACATTGA
AGGGTTGCCCCAAGGCCCTACAACGGCAGAAGAGACTGTTCAGAAAGAGGGGATGCGAAAACAAGGCTTA
TTTCAATGGCTCGATTCTCTTCAGATTGATAACCTCACCTCTCCAGACCTGCAGCTCACCGTGGGAGCAG
TGATTGTGGAGGAAATGAGAGCAGCCATAGAGAGGGAGACTGGTTTTCAGTGTTCAGCTGGAATTTCACA
CAATAAGGTCCTGGCAAAACTGGCCTGTGGACTAAACAAGCCCAACCGCCAAACCCTGGTTTCACATGGG
TCAGTCCCACAGCTCTTCAGCCAAATGCCCATTCGCAAAATCCGTAGTCTTGGAGGAAAGCTAGGGGCCT
CTGTCATTGAGATCCTAGGGATAGAATACATGGGTGAACTGACCCAGTTCACTGAATCCCAGCTCCAGAG
TCATTTTGGGGAGAAGAATGGGTCTTGGCTATATGCCATGTGCCGAGGGATTGAACATGATCCAGTTAAA
CCCAGGCAACTACCCAAAACCATTGGCTGTAGTAAGAACTTCCCAGGAAAAACAGCTCTTGCTACTCGGG
AACAGGTACAATGGTGGCTGTTGCAATTAGCCCAGGAACTAGAGGAGAGACTGACTAAAGACCGAAATGA
TAATGACAGGGTAGCCACCCAGCTGGTTGTGAGCATTCGTGTACAAGGAGACAAACGCCTCAGCAGCCTG
CGCCGCTGCTGTGCCCTTACCCGCTATGATGCTCACAAGATGAGCCATGATGCATTTACTGTCATCAAGA
ACTGTAATACTTCTGGAATCCAGACAGAATGGTCTCCTCCTCTCACAATGCTTTTCCTCTGTGCTACAAA
ATTTTCTGCCTCTGCCCCTTCATCTTCTACAGACATCACCAGCTTCTTGAGCAGTGACCCAAGTTCTCTG
CCAAAGGTGCCAGTTACCAGCTCAGAAGCTAAGACCCAGGGAAGTGGCCCAGCGGTGACAGCCACTAAGA
AAGCAACCACGTCTCTGGAATCATTCTTCCAAAAAGCTGCAGAAAGGCAGAAAGTTAAAGAAGCTTCGCT
TTCATCTCTTACTGCTCCCACTCAGGCTCCCATGAGCAATTCACCATCCAAGCCCTCATTACCTTTTCAA
ACCAGTCAAAGTACAGGAACTGAGCCCTTCTTTAAGCAGAAAAGTCTGCTTCTAAAGCAGAAACAGCTTA
ATAATTCTTCAGTTTCTTCCCCCCAACAAAACCCATGGTCCAACTGTAAAGCATTACCAAACTCTTTACC
AACAGAGTATCCAGGGTGTGTCCCTGTTTGTGAAGGGGTGTCGAAGCTAGAAGAATCCTCTAAAGCAACT
CCTGCAGAGATGGATTTGGCCCACAACAGCCAAAGCATGCACGCCTCTTCAGCTTCCAAATCTGTGCTGG
AGGTGACTCAGAAAGCAACCCCAAATCCAAGTCTTCTAGCTGCT
[93 nt withheld, positions 3265-3357]
AAATCCTTTTTGCAGCCCCACTCTTCAAACCCCCAGGTTGTTTCTGCCGTATCTCATCAAGGCAAAAGAA
ATCCCAAGAGCCCTTTGGCCTGCACTAATAAACGCCCCAGGCCTGAGGGCATGCAAACATTGGAATCATT
TTTTAAGCCATTAACACATATGCAGATTTTTGTGAAAACCCTGACCGGCAAAACCATTACCCTGGAAGTG
GAACCGAGCGATACCATTGAAAACGTGAAAGCGAAAATTCAGGATAAAGAAGGCATTCCGCCGGATCAGC
AGCGTCTGATTTTTGCGGGTAAACAGCTGGAAGATGGTCGTACCCTGAGCGATTATAACATTCAGAAAGA
AAGCACCCTGCATCTGGTTCTGCGTCTGCGTTAAGGATCCACCGGATCTAGATAACTGATCATAATCAGC
CATACCACATTTGTAGAGGTTTTACTTGCTTTAAAAAACCTCCCACACCTCCCCCTGAACCTGAAACATA
AAATGAATGCAATTGTTGTTGTTAACTTGTTTATTGCAGCTTATAATGGTTACAAATAAAGCAATAGCAT
CACAAATTTCACAAATAAAGCATTTTTTTCACTGCATTCTAGTTGTGGTTTGTCCAAACTCATCAATGTA
TCTTAACGCGTAAATTGTAAGCGTTAATATTTTGTTAAAATTCGCGTTAAATTTTTGTTAAATCAGCTCA
TTTTTTAACCAATAGGCCGAAATCGGCAAAATCCCTTATAAATCAAAAGAATAGACCGAGATAGGGT
[37 nt withheld, positions 4125-4161]
AAAGAACGTGGACTCCAACGTCAAAGG
[49 nt withheld, positions 4189-4237]
T
[91 nt withheld, positions 4239-4329]
G
[124 nt withheld, positions 4331-4454]
CAGGTGGCACTTTTCGGGGAAATGTGCGCGGAACCCCTATTTGTTTATTTTTCTAAATACATTCAAATAT
GTATCCGCTCATGAGACAATAACCCTGATAAATGCTTCAATAATATTGAAAAAGGAAGAGTCCTGAGGCG
GAAAGAACCAGCTGTGGAATGTGTGTCAGTTAGGGTGTGGAAAGTCCCCAGGCTCCCCAGCAGGCAGAAG
TATGCAAAGCATGCATCTCAATTAGTCAGCAACCAGGTGTGGAAAGTCCCCAGGCTCCCCAGCAGGCAGA
AGTATGCAAAGCATGCATCTCAATTAGTCAGCAACCATAGTCCCGCCCCTAACTCCGCCCATCCCGCCCC
TAACTCCGCCCAGTTCCGCCCATTCTCCGCCCCATGGCTGACTAATTTTTTTTATTTATGCAGAGGCCGA
GGCCGCCTCGGCCTCTGAGCTATTCCAGAAGTAGTGAGGAGGCTTTTTTGGAGGCCTAGGCTTTTGCAAA
GATCGATCAAGAGACAGGATGAGGATCGTTTCGCATGATTGAACAAGATGGATTGCACGCAGGTTCTCCG
GCCGCTTGGGTGGAGAGGCTATTCGGCTATGACTGGGCACAACAGACAATCGGCTGCTCTGATGCCGCCG
TGTTCCGGCTGTCAGCGCAGGGGCGCCCGGTTCTTTTTGTCAAGACCGACCTGTCCGGTGCCCTGAATGA
ACTGCAAGACGAGGCAGCGCGGCTATCGTGGCTGGCCACGACGGGCGTTCCTTGCGCAGCTGTGCTCGAC
GTTGTCACTGAAGCGGGAAGGGACTGGCTGCTATTGGGCGAAGTGCCGGGGCAGGATCTCCTGTCATCTC
ACCTTGCTCCTGCCGAGAAAGTATCCATCATGGCTGATGCAATGCGGCGGCTGCATACGCTTGATCCGGC
TACCTGCCCATTCGACCACCAAGCGAAACATCGCATCGAGCGAGCACGTACTCGGATGGAAGCCGGTCTT
GTCGATCAGGATGATCTGGACGAAGAGCATCAGGGGCTCGCGCCAGCCGAACTGTTCGCCAGGCTCAAGG
CGAGCATGCCCGACGGCGAGGATCTCGTCGTGACCCATGGCGATGCCTGCTTGCCGAATATCATGGTGGA
AAATGGCCGCTTTTCTGGATTCATCGACTGTGGCCGGCTGGGTGTGGCGGACCGCTATCAGGACATAGCG
TTGGCTACCCGTGATATTGCTGAAGAGCTTGGCGGCGAATGGGCTGACCGCTTCCTCGTGCTTTACGGTA
TCGCCGCTCCCGATTCGCAGCGCATCGCCTTCTATCGCCTTCTTGACGAGTTCTTCTGAGCGGGACTCTG
GGGTTCGAAATGACCGACCAAGCGACGCCCAACCTGCCATCACGAGATTTCGATTCCACCGCCGCCTTCT
ATGAAAGGTTGGGCTTCGGAATCGTTTTCCGGGACGCCGGCTGGATGATCCTCCAGCGCGGGGATCTCAT
GCTGGAGTTCTTCGCCCACCCTAGGGGGAGGCTAACTGAAACACGGAAGGAGACAATACCGGAAGGAACC
CGCGCTATGACGGCAATAAAAAGACAGAATAAAACGCACGGTGTTGGGTCGTTTGTTCATAAACGCGGGG
TTCGGTCCCAGGGCTGGCACTCTGTCGATACCCCACCGAGACCCCATTGGGGCCAATACGCCCGCGTTTC
TTCCTTTTCCCCACCCCACCCCCCAAGTTCGGGTGAAGGCCCAGGGCTCGCAGCCAACGTCGGGGCGGCA
GGCCCTGCCATAGCCTCAGGTTACTCATATATACTTTAGATTGATTTAAAACTTCATTTTTAATTTAAAA
GGATCTAGGTGAAGATCCTTTTTGATAATCTCATGACCAAAATCCCTTAACGTGAGTTTTCGTTCCACTG
AGCGTCAGACCCCGTAGAAAAGATCAAAGGATCTTCTTGAGATCCTTTTTTTCTGCGCGTAATCTGCTGC
TTGCAAACAAAAAAACCACCGCTACCAGCGGTGGTTTGTTTGCCGGATCAAGAGCTACCAACTCTTTTTC
CGAAGGTAACTGGCTTCAGCAGAGCGCAGATACCAAATACTGTTCTTCTAGTGTAGCCGTAGTTAGGCCA
CCACTTCAAGAACTCTGTAGCACCGCCTACATACCTCGCTCTGCTAATCCTGTTACCAGTGGCTGCTGCC
AGTGGCGATAAGTCGTGTCTTACCGGGTTGGACTCAAGACGATAGTTACCGGATAAGGCGCAGCGGTCGG
GCTGAACGGGGGGTTCGTGCACACAGCCCAGCTTGGAGCGAACGACCTACACCGAACTGAGATACCTACA
GCGTGAGCTATGAGAAAGCGCCACGCTTCCCGAAGGGAGAAAGGCGGACAGGTATCCGGTAAGCGGCAGG
GTCGGAACAGGAGAGCGCACGAGGGAGCTTCCAGGGGGAAACGCCTGGTATCTTTATAGTCCTGTCGGGT
TTCGCCACCTCTGACTTGAGCGTCGATTTTTGTGATGCTCGTCAGGGGGGCGGAGCCTATGGAAAAACGC
CAGCAACGCGGCCTTTTTACGGTTCCTGGCCTTTTGCTGGCCTTTTGCTCACATGTTCTTTCCTGCGTTA
TCCCCTGATTCTGTGGATAACCGTATTACCGCCATGCAT
